>Addgene plasmid #56261 | mIFP12-Rab4a-7 | depositor partial sequence | sequence record 87163 | insert sequence
TCCGCTAGCGCTACCGGTCGCCACCATGTCGGTACCGCTGACTACCTCAGCATTCGGCCACGCGTTTCTG
GCTAACTGTGAACGCGAGCAGATCCACCTGGCGGGCTCCATTCAGCCGCACGGTATCCTGCTGGCTGTGA
AAGAGCCGGACAACGTGGTGATCCAGGCTTCTATTAACGCTGCGGAGTTCCTGAACACCAACTCTGTTGT
TGGCCGTCCGCTGCGTGACCTGGGCGGCGATCTGCCTTTGCAGATCCTGCCGCACCTGAACGGCCCGCTG
CACCTGGCTCCGATGACCCTGCGTTGTACCGTGGGTTCTCCGCCGCGTCGTGTGGACTGTACCATTCATC
GTCCGTCTAACGGCGGCCTGATCGTAGAACTGGAACCAGCAACCAAGACCACTAACATTGCGCCGGCTCT
GGACGGTGCGTTTCATCGTATCACTTCTTCATCCTCCCTGATGGGCCTGTGTGACGAAACCGCGACTATT
ATCCGTGAGATTACTGGCTACGACCGTGTGATGGTAGTACGTTTCGATGAAGAGGGTAATGGCGAAATTC
TGTCCGAACGTCGTCGTGCGGACCTGGAAGCGTTCCTGGGTAACCGCTACCCGGCGTCTACTATTCCGCA
GATCGCTCGTCGCCTGTACGAACATAACCGTGTTCGCCTGCTGGTAGATGTGAACTATACTCCGGTTCCG
CTACAGCCGCGCATCAGCCCGCTGAACGGTCGTGATCTGGATATGTCCCTGTCTTGCCTGCGCTCTATGT
CCCCGATCCACCAGAAATACATGCAGGACATGGGCGTTGGCGCGACCCTGGTTTGCTCTCTGATGGTGTC
TGGTCGTCTGTGGGGTCTGATCGCTTGCCACCACTACGAACCGCGCTTCGTTCCGTTCCACATTCGCGCT
GCTGGCGAAGCGCTGGCGGAAACTTGTGCGATCCGCATCGCGACGCTGGAGAGCTTTGCACAGTCTCAGT
CCAAAGGTGGCGGAAGCGGCGGCGGAAGCGGTGGCGGAAGTTCCGGACTCAGATCTCGAGCCATGTCGCA
GACGGCCATGTCCGAAACCTACGATTTTTTGTTTAAGTTCTTGGTTATTGGAAATGCAGGAACTGGCAAA
TCTTGCTTACTTCATCAGTTTATTGAAAAAAAATTCAAAGATGACTCAAATCATACAATAGGAGTGGAAT
TTGGTTCAAAGATAATAAATGTTGGTGGTAAATATGTAAAGTTACAAATATGGGATACAGCAGGACAAGA
ACGATTCAGGTCCGTGACGAGAAGTTATTACCGAGGCGCGGCCGGGGCTCTCCTCGTCTATGATATCACC
AGCCGAGAAACCTACAATGCGCTTACTAATTGGTTAACAGATGCCCGAATGCTGGCGAGCCAGAACATTG
TGATCATCCTTTGTGGAAACAAGAAGGACCTGGATGCAGATCGTGAAGTTACCTTCTTAGAAGCCTCCAG
ATTTGCTCAAGAAAATGAGCTGATGTTTTTGGAAACAAGTGCGCTCACAGGGGAGAATGTAGAAGAGGCT
TTTGTACAGTGTGCAAGAAAAATACTTAACAAAATCGAATCAGGTGAGCTGGACCCAGAAAGAATGGGCT
CAGGTATTCAGTACGGAGATGCTGCCTTGAGACAGCTGAGGTCACCGCGGCGCGCACAGGCCCCGAACGC
TCAGGAGTGTGGTTGTTAGGGATCCACCGGATCTAGATAACTGATCAT
