>Addgene plasmid #56261 | mIFP12-Rab4a-7 | addgene partial sequence | sequence record 134045 | SV40pA-R 5'-GAAATTTGTGATGCTATTGC-3'
CAACAACAATTGCATTCATTTTATGTTTCAGGTTCAGGGGGAGGTGTGGGAGGTTTTTTAAAGCAAGTAA
AACCTCTACAAATGTGGTATGGCTGATTATGATCAGTTATCTAGATCCGGTGGATCCCTAACAACCACAC
TCCTGAGCGTTCGGGGCCTGTGCGCGCCGCGGTGACCTCAGCTGTCTCAAGGCAGCATCTCCGTACTGAA
TACCTGAGCCCATTCTTTCTGGGTCCAGCTCACCTGATTCGATTTTGTTAAGTATTTTTCTTGCACACTG
TACAAAAGCCTCTTCTACATTCTCCCCTGTGAGCGCACTTGTTTCCAAAAACATCAGCTCATTTTCTTGA
GCAAATCTGGAGGCTTCTAAGAAGGTAACTTCACGATCTGCATCCAGGTCCTTCTTGTTTCCACAAAGGA
TGATCACAATGTTCTGGCTCGCCAGCATTCGGGCATCTGTTAACCAATTAGTAAGCGCATTGTAGGTTTC
TCGGCTGGTGATATCATAGACGAGGAGAGCCCCGGCCGCGCCTCGGTAATAACTTCTCGTCACGGACCTG
AATCGTTCTTGTCCTGCTGTATCCCATATTTGTAACTTTACATATTTACCACCAACATTTATTATCTTTG
AACCAAATTCCACTCCTATTGTATGATTTGAGTCATCTTTGAATTTTTTTTCAATAAACTGATGAAGTAA
GCAAGATTTGCCAGTTCCTGCATTTCCAATAACCAAGAACTTAAACAAAAAATCGTAGGTTTCGGACATG
GCCGTCTGCGACATGGCTCGAGATCTGAGTCCGGAACTT
