>Addgene plasmid #56261 | mIFP12-Rab4a-7 | addgene partial sequence | sequence record 134852 | CMV-F 5'-CGCAAATGGGCGGTAGGCGTG-3'
TGAACCGTCAGATCCGCTAGCGCTACCGGTCGCCACCATGTCGGTACCGCTGACTACCTCAGCATTCGGC
CACGCGTTTCTGGCTAACTGTGAACGCGAGCAGATCCACCTGGCGGGCTCCATTCAGCCGCACGGTATCC
TGCTGGCTGTGAAAGAGCCGGACAACGTGGTGATCCAGGCTTCTATTAACGCTGCGGAGTTCCTGAACAC
CAACTCTGTTGTTGGCCGTCCGCTGCGTGACCTGGGCGGCGATCTGCCTTTGCAGATCCTGCCGCACCTG
AACGGCCCGCTGCACCTGGCTCCGATGACCCTGCGTTGTACCGTGGGTTCTCCGCCGCGTCGTGTGGACT
GTACCATTCATCGTCCGTCTAACGGCGGCCTGATCGTAGAACTGGAACCAGCAACCAAGACCACTAACAT
TGCGCCGGCTCTGGACGGTGCGTTTCATCGTATCACTTCTTCATCCTCCCTGATGGGCCTGTGTGACGAA
ACCGCGACTATTATCCGTGAGATTACTGGCTACGACCGTGTGATGGTAGTACGTTTCGATGAAGAGGGTA
ATGGCGAAATTCTGTCCGAACGTCGTCGTGCGGACCTGGAAGCGTTCCTGGGTAACCGCTACCCGGCGTC
TACTATTCCGCAGATCGCTCGTCGCCTGTACGAACATAACCGTGTTCGCCTGCTGGTAGATGTGAACTAT
ACTCCGGTTCCGCTACAGCCGCGCATCAGCCCGCTGAACGGTCGTGATCTGGATATGTCCCTGTCTTGCC
TGCGCTCTATGTCCCCGATCCACCAGAAATACATGCAGGACATGGGCGTTGGCGCGACCCTGGTTTGCTC
TCTGATGGTG
