[The description below was written by a language model from this plasmid's Addgene catalogue record.]
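Description:
mIFP12-Rab4a-7 is a mammalian expression plasmid that produces human Rab4a (RAB4A) fused to mIFP12, a variant of the naturally monomeric infrared fluorescent protein mIFP. It is built on an mIFP12 backbone of about 4.75 kb (excluding the insert). The plasmid is maintained at high copy in E. coli under kanamycin selection and carries a neomycin resistance marker, so transfected mammalian cells can be selected with G418. The origin of replication is not named in the record, and no feature table is provided. The listed sequencing primers indicate that the fusion cassette lies between a CMV promoter and an SV40 polyadenylation signal.

The CMV promoter drives strong constitutive expression of the fusion in most mammalian cell types. The construct name suggests that mIFP12 sits at the N-terminus of Rab4a, possibly joined by a short linker (the "7"). This arrangement would leave the C-terminal prenylation motif of the Rab free for membrane attachment, but the record does not explicitly state the tag position or linker. Rab4a is a small Ras-superfamily GTPase generally associated with early and recycling endosomes, and the record gives the intended localization simply as "Ras GTPase."

The fluorescent tag has a recorded excitation maximum of 683 nm and emission at 704 nm. This far-red/near-infrared range is spectrally well separated from common green and red reporters, which suits multicolour work. The construct serves as a localization marker for live-cell or fixed-cell fluorescence imaging of Rab4a-positive compartments, and it belongs to a set of fusions used to demonstrate that the monomeric infrared protein works as a protein label.
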