Addgene plasmid #56261: mIFP12-Rab4a-7
Purpose: Localization: Ras GTPase, Excitation: 683, Emission: 704
Depositing lab: Michael Davidson. Publication: A naturally monomeric infrared fluorescent protein for protein labeling in vivo. Yu D, Baird MA, Allen JR, Howe ES, Klassen MP, Reade A, Makhijani K, Song Y, Liu S, Murthy Z, Zhang SQ, Weiner OD, Kornberg TB, Jan YN, Davidson MW, Shu X. Nat Methods. 2015 Aug;12(8):763-765. doi: 10.1038/nmeth.3447. Epub 2015 Jun 22. PubMed 26098020.
Backbone
  Vector backbone: mIFP12
  Backbone size w/o insert (bp): 4750
  Vector type: Mammalian Expression
  Selectable markers: Neomycin (select with G418)
Growth in bacteria
  Bacterial resistance: Kanamycin, 50 μg/mL
  Growth temperature: 37°C
  Growth strain: DH5alpha
  Copy number: High Copy
Gene/Insert
  Gene/Insert name: Rab4a (alt name: NM_004578.2)
  Species: H. sapiens (human)
  Entrez Gene: RAB4A (a.k.a. HRES-1, HRES-1/RAB4, HRES1, RAB4)
  Promoter: CMV
  Tag / fusion protein: mIFP12
  Cloning method: Unknown
  Sequencing primers: 5′ CMV-F; 3′ SV40pA-R
Terms and licenses: Academic/Nonprofit Terms; Industry Terms
Depositor comments: . Excitation = 683; Emission = 704
How to cite: mIFP12-Rab4a-7 was a gift from Michael Davidson (Addgene plasmid # 56261 ; http://n2t.net/addgene:56261 ; RRID:Addgene_56261)
